Addgene plasmid #211229: pBiT3.1-N_SEC13:1-322
Purpose: Mammalian expression of full-length human SEC13. N-terminal HiBiT tag.
Depositing lab: Cheryl Arrowsmith. Depositing organization: University of Toronto. Publication: A Target Class Ligandability Evaluation of WD40 Repeat-Containing Proteins. Ackloo S, Li F, Szewczyk M, Seitova A, Loppnau P, Zeng H, Xu J, Ahmad S, Arnautova YA, Baghaie AJ, Beldar S, Bolotokova A, Centrella PA, Chau I, Clark MA, Cuozzo JW, Dehghani-Tafti S, Disch JS, Dong A, Dumas A, Feng JA, Ghiabi P, Gibson E, Gilmer J, Goldman B, Green SR, Guie MA, Guilinger JP, Harms N, Herasymenko O, Houliston S, Hutchinson A, Kearnes S, Keefe AD, Kimani SW, Kramer T, Kutera M, Kwak HA, Lento C, Li Y, Liu J, Loup J, Machado RAC, Mulhern CJ, Perveen S, Righetto GL, Riley P, Shrestha S, Sigel EA, Silva M, Sintchak MD, Slakman BL, Taylor RD, Thompson J, Torng W, Underkoffler C, von Rechenberg M, Walsh RT, Watson I, Wilson DJ, Wolf E, Yadav M, Yazdi AK, Zhang J, Zhang Y, Santhakumar V, Edwards AM, Barsyte-Lovejoy D, Schapira M, Brown PJ, Halabelian L, Arrowsmith CH. J Med Chem. 2025 Jan 23;68(2):1092-1112. doi: 10.1021/acs.jmedchem.4c02010. Epub 2024 Nov 4. PubMed 39495097.
Backbone
  Vector backbone: pBiT3.1-N
  Backbone manufacturer: Promega
  Vector type: Mammalian Expression
  Selectable markers: Neomycin (select with G418)
Growth in bacteria
  Bacterial resistance: Kanamycin, 50 μg/mL
  Growth temperature: 37°C
  Growth strain: DH5alpha
  Copy number: High Copy
Gene/Insert
  Gene/Insert name: SEC13:M1-Q322
  Species: H. sapiens (human)
  Insert size (bp): 966
  Mutation: wild type
  Entrez Gene: SEC13 (a.k.a. D3S1231E, SEC13L1, SEC13R, npp-20)
  Promoter: CMV
  Tag / fusion protein: MVSGWRLFKKISGSSGGSSG (N terminal on insert)
  Cloning method: Ligation Independent Cloning
  Sequencing primers: 5′ T7; 3′ TTGCTCAGCGGTGGCAGCAG
Resource information
  A portion of this plasmid was derived from a plasmid made by: Mammalian Gene Collection (BC002634.2)
Terms and licenses: Academic/Nonprofit Terms; Industry Terms: Not Available to Industry
Depositor comments: 5' Cloning Site: Xho1 (not destroyed), 3' Cloning Site: Xba1 (not destroyed).
How to cite: pBiT3.1-N_SEC13:1-322 was a gift from Cheryl Arrowsmith (Addgene plasmid # 211229 ; http://n2t.net/addgene:211229 ; RRID:Addgene_211229)
