[The description below was written by a language model from this plasmid's Addgene catalogue record and pLannotate feature annotations shown in this document.]
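Description:
pBiT3.1-N_SEC13:1-322 is a mammalian expression plasmid built on Promega's pBiT3.1-N backbone, carrying the full-length wild-type human SEC13 coding sequence (residues M1 to Q322, 966 bp) fused at its N terminus to the short HiBiT peptide followed by a flexible glycine-serine linker. The insert was derived from a Mammalian Gene Collection clone and introduced by ligation-independent cloning between XhoI and XbaI sites, both of which remain intact. Expression is driven by the CMV immediate-early enhancer and promoter, followed by a chimeric β-globin/immunoglobulin intron that generally improves transcript processing. A T7 promoter lies just upstream of the open reading frame and serves as a sequencing primer site. An SV40 polyadenylation signal is annotated downstream of the insert.

The 5,250 nt plasmid replicates at high copy in E. coli from a ColE1/pUC-type origin and is selected with kanamycin through a neo (nptII) gene placed behind the bacterial EM7 promoter, with a loxP site immediately upstream. The catalogue entry lists neomycin/G418 as the mammalian selectable marker. However, the feature table shows no eukaryotic promoter directly upstream of neo. It does show a separate SV40 early promoter–blasticidin S deaminase–synthetic poly(A) cassette, which suggests blasticidin selection may be the functional option in mammalian cells. The record does not resolve this discrepancy.

HiBiT is the small fragment of split NanoLuc luciferase that gives luminescence when complemented by LgBiT, so the construct allows quantitative detection of SEC13 protein in cells or lysates. It was deposited as part of a study evaluating the ligandability of WD40 repeat-containing proteins, but the record does not state the specific assay in which it was used.
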