Features (pLannotate 1.2.2; 17 found; start..end, strand, type, name):
     24..105     -  polyA_signal   SV40 poly(A) signal: SV40 polyadenylation signal
    128..211     -  CDS            large T antigen (fragment): large T antigen from SV40 (simian virus 40)
    276..641     +  enhancer       CMV enhancer: human cytomegalovirus immediate early enhancer
    643..842     +  promoter       CMV promoter: human cytomegalovirus (CMV) immediate early promoter
    981..1113    +  intron         chimeric intron: chimera between introns from human β-globin and immunoglobulin heavy chain genes
   1157..1175    +  promoter       T7 promoter: promoter for bacteriophage T7 RNA polymerase
   1250..2215    +  CDS            SEC13: SEC13_HUMAN - Also known as D3S1231E, SEC13A From Homo sapiens (Human).
   2246..2264    +  misc_feature   MCS (fragment): pUC18/19 multiple cloning site
   2313..2434    -  polyA_signal   SV40 poly(A) signal: SV40 polyadenylation signal
   2457..2525    -  CDS            large T antigen (fragment): large T antigen from SV40 (simian virus 40)
   2549..2582    +  protein_bind   loxP: Cre-mediated recombination occurs in the 8-bp core sequence (GCATACAT). Cre recombinase
   2592..2639    +  promoter       EM7 promoter: synthetic bacterial promoter&nbsp
   2671..3462    +  CDS            neo: KKA2_KLEPN - Also known as kan, nptII. Experimental evidence at protein level: Swiss-Prot protein existence level 1. Resistance to kanamycin, neomycin, paromomycin, ribostamycin, butirosin and gentamicin B. From Klebsiella pneumoniae.
   3623..4211    -  rep_origin     ori: high-copy-number ColE1/pMB1/pBR322/pUC origin of replication
   4337..4385    -  polyA_signal   poly(A) signal: synthetic polyadenylation signal
   4409..4807    -  CDS            BSD: blasticidin S deaminase; Aspergillus terreus BSD; confers resistance to blasticidin
   4838..5195    -  promoter       SV40 promoter: SV40 enhancer and early promoter
>Addgene plasmid #211229 | pBiT3.1-N_SEC13:1-322 | addgene full sequence | sequence record 425923 | Addgene NGS Result
AAGACGCGTTAATTAAGACGTCGGCAGTGAAAAAAATGCTTTATTTGTGAAATTTGTGATGCTATTGCTT
TATTTGTAACCATTATAAGCTGCAATAAACAAGTTAACAACAACAATTGCATTCATTTTATGTTTCAGGT
TCAGGGGGAGGTGTGGGAGGTTTTTTAAAGCAAGTAAAACCTCTACAAATGTGGTATGGCTGATTATGAT
CCGCGGCCGCAATACGTCGACGTTATCAGCTGACTTCGTACGAGAGCCTAGGATTATGGCGCGCCACTAG
TTATTAATAGTAATCAATTACGGGGTCATTAGTTCATAGCCCATATATGGAGTTCCGCGTTACATAACTT
ACGGTAAATGGCCCGCCTGGCTGACCGCCCAACGACCCCCGCCCATTGACGTCAATAATGACGTATGTTC
CCATAGTAACGCCAATAGGGACTTTCCATTGACGTCAATGGGTGGAGTATTTACGGTAAACTGCCCACTT
GGCAGTACATCAAGTGTATCATATGCCAAGTCCGCCCCCTATTGACGTCAATGACGGTAAATGGCCCGCC
TGGCATTATGCCCAGTACATGACCTTACGGGACTTTCCTACTTGGCAGTACATCTACGTATTAGTCATCG
CTATTACCATGGTGATGCGGTTTTGGCAGTACACCAATGGGCGTGGATAGCGGTTTGACTCACGGGGATT
TCCAAGTCTCCACCCCATTGACGTCAATGGGAGTTTGTTTTGGCACCAAAATCAACGGGACTTTCCAAAA
TGTCGTAATAACCCCGCCCCGTTGACGCAAATGGGCGGTAGGCGTGTACGGTGGGAGGTCTATATAAGCA
GAGCTGGTTTAGTGAACCGTCAGATCACTAGAATCTTTATTGCGGTAGTTTATCACAGTTAAATTGCTAA
CGCAGTCAGTGCTTCTGACACAACAGTCTCGAACTTAAGCTGCAGAAGTTGGTCGTGAGGCACTGGGCAG
GTAAGTATCAAGGTTACAAGACAGGTTTAAGGAGACCAATAGAAACTGGGCTTGTCGAGACAGAGAAGAC
TCTTGCGTTTCTGATAGGCACCTATTGGTCTTACTGACATCCACTTTGCCTTTCTCTCCACAGGTGTCCA
CTCCCAGTTCAATTACAGCTCTTAAGGCTAGAGTATTAATACGACTCACTATAGGGGTTAGCGATCGCCA
TGGTGAGCGGCTGGCGGCTGTTCAAGAAGATTAGCGGGAGCTCCGGTGGCTCGAGCGGTATGGTGTCAGT
AATTAACACTGTGGATACCTCCCATGAGGACATGATTCACGACGCCCAGATGGACTACTATGGCACCCGC
CTGGCAACCTGCTCATCAGACAGGTCCGTCAAAATCTTTGATGTGCGCAATGGAGGGCAGATCCTTATCG
CCGACCTCAGGGGTCATGAGGGTCCTGTGTGGCAAGTGGCCTGGGCTCACCCCATGTACGGCAACATCCT
GGCATCGTGCTCCTATGACCGGAAAGTCATTATCTGGAGAGAGGAAAACGGCACCTGGGAGAAGAGCCAC
GAGCATGCGGGACACGACTCCTCAGTGAACTCGGTGTGCTGGGCCCCCCATGACTACGGCCTGATCCTGG
CCTGTGGGAGCTCGGATGGGGCCATCTCCCTGCTGACTTACACCGGGGAAGGCCAATGGGAAGTAAAGAA
GATCAACAACGCTCACACCATTGGCTGCAATGCCGTCAGCTGGGCCCCTGCTGTTGTACCTGGAAGCCTC
ATAGACCACCCATCGGGGCAGAAACCCAATTACATCAAGAGGTTTGCATCAGGTGGCTGTGACAACCTCA
TCAAGCTGTGGAAGGAGGAGGAGGACGGCCAGTGGAAGGAGGAGCAGAAGCTAGAAGCGCACAGTGACTG
GGTTCGAGATGTGGCCTGGGCCCCCTCCATCGGCCTGCCCACCAGCACCATCGCCAGCTGCTCCCAGGAT
GGTCGTGTGTTCATTTGGACCTGTGATGATGCCTCAAGCAATACGTGGTCCCCTAAATTGTTGCACAAGT
TCAACGATGTGGTGTGGCATGTGAGCTGGTCCATCACAGCCAACATCCTGGCTGTCTCTGGTGGAGACAA
TAAGGTGACCCTGTGGAAGGAGTCAGTTGATGGGCAGTGGGTGTGCATCAGTGATGTCAACAAGGGCCAG
GGCTCCGTATCAGCATCAGTGACAGAGGGCCAGCAGAACGAGCAGTAATCTAGAGGTCAAGCTTCGGGGG
TTTAAACCTGCAGGCATGCAAGCTGATTTGGCTGCTGCCACCGCTGAGCAAGGCCGCTTCGAGCAGACAT
GATAAGATACATTGATGAGTTTGGACAAACCACAACTAGAATGCAGTGAAAAAAATGCTTTATTTGTGAA
ATTTGTGATGCTATTGCTTTATTTGTAACCATTATAAGCTGCAATAAACAAGTTAACAACAACAATTGCA
TTCATTTTATGTTTCAGGTTCAGGGGGAGATGTGGGAGGTTTTTTTAAGCAAGTAAAACCTCTACAAATG
TGGTAAAATCTTAATTAAGACTTCTAATATAACTTCGTATAGCATACATTATACGAAGTTATGGTTCCAC
TGTTGACAATTAATCATCGGCATAGTATATCGGCATAGTATAATACGACAAGGTGAGGAACTAAACCCAG
GAGGCAGATCATGATTGAACAAGATGGATTGCACGCAGGTTCTCCGGCCGCTTGGGTGGAGAGGCTATTC
GGCTATGACTGGGCACAACAGACAATCGGCTGCTCTGATGCCGCCGTGTTCCGGCTGTCAGCGCAGGGGC
GCCCGGTTCTTTTTGTCAAGACCGACCTGTCCGGTGCCCTGAATGAACTGCAGGACGAGGCAGCGCGGCT
ATCGTGGCTGGCCACGACGGGCGTTCCTTGCGCAGCTGTGCTCGACGTTGTCACTGAAGCGGGAAGGGAC
TGGCTGCTATTGGGCGAAGTGCCGGGGCAGGATCTCCTGTCATCTCACCTTGCTCCTGCCGAGAAAGTAT
CCATCATGGCTGATGCAATGCGGCGGCTGCATACGCTTGATCCGGCTACCTGCCCATTCGACCACCAAGC
GAAACATCGCATCGAGCGAGCACGTACTCGGATGGAAGCCGGTCTTGTCGATCAGGATGATCTGGACGAA
GAGCATCAGGGGCTCGCGCCAGCCGAACTGTTCGCCAGGCTCAAGGCGCGCATGCCCGACGGCGAGGATC
TCGTCGTGACCCATGGCGATGCCTGCTTGCCGAATATCATGGTGGAAAATGGCCGCTTTTCTGGATTCAT
CGACTGTGGCCGGCTGGGTGTGGCGGACCGCTATCAGGACATAGCGTTGGCTACCCGTGATATTGCTGAA
GAGCTTGGCGGCGAATGGGCTGACCGCTTCCTCGTGCTTTACGGTATCGCCGCTCCCGATTCGCAGCGCA
TCGCCTTCTATCGCCTTCTTGACGAGTTCTTCTGATTCGAAATGACCGACCAAGCGACGCCCAACCGGTA
TCAGCTCACTCAAAGGCGGTAATACGGTTATCCACAGAATCAGGGGATAACGCAGGAAAGAACATGTGAG
CAAAAGGCCAGCAAAAGGCCAGGAACCGTAAAAAGGCCGCGTTGCTGGCGTTTTTCCATAGGCTCCGCCC
CCCTGACGAGCATCACAAAAATCGACGCTCAAGTCAGAGGTGGCGAAACCCGACAGGACTATAAAGATAC
CAGGCGTTTCCCCCTGGAAGCTCCCTCGTGCGCTCTCCTGTTCCGACCCTGCCGCTTACCGGATACCTGT
CCGCCTTTCTCCCTTCGGGAAGCGTGGCGCTTTCTCATAGCTCACGCTGTAGGTATCTCAGTTCGGTGTA
GGTCGTTCGCTCCAAGCTGGGCTGTGTGCACGAACCCCCCGTTCAGCCCGACCGCTGCGCCTTATCCGGT
AACTATCGTCTTGAGTCCAACCCGGTAAGACACGACTTATCGCCACTGGCAGCAGCCACTGGTAACAGGA
TTAGCAGAGCGAGGTATGTAGGCGGTGCTACAGAGTTCTTGAAGTGGTGGCCTAACTACGGCTACACTAG
AAGGACAGTATTTGGTATCTGCGCTCTGCTGAAGCCAGTTACCTTCGGAAAAAGAGTTGGTAGCTCTTGA
TCCGGCAAACAAACCACCGCTGGTAGCGGTGGTTTTTTTGTTTGCAAGCAGCAGATTACGCGCAGAAAAA
AAGGATTTCAAGAAGATCCTTTGATCTTTTCTACGGGGTCTGACGCTCAGTGGAACGAAAACTCACGTTA
AGGGATTTTGGTCATGAGATTATCAAAAAGGATCTTCACCTAGATCCTTTTATAGTCCGGAATCGTCACA
CAAAAAACCAACACACAGATGTAATGAAAATAAAGATATTTTATTGCGGCCATCGTGATGGCTAGAGTTT
AGCCCTCCCACACATAACCAGAGGGCAGCAATTCACGAATCCCAACTGCCGTCGGCTGTCCATCACTGTC
CTTCACTATGGCTTTGATCCCAGGATGCAGATCGAGAAGCACCTGTCGGCACCGTCCGCAGGGGCTCAAG
ATGCCCCTGTTCTCATTTCCGATCGCGACGATACAAGTCAGGTTGCCAGCTGCCGCAGCAGCAGCAGTGC
CCAGCACCACGAGTTCTGCACAAGGTCCCCCAGTAAAATGATATACATTGACACCAGTGAAGATGCGGCC
GTCGCTAGAGAGAGCTGCGCTGGCGACGCTGTAGTCTTCAGAGATGGGGATGCTGTTGATTGTAGCCGTT
GCTCTTTCAATGAGGGTGGATTCTTCTTGAGACAAAGGCTTGGCCATGGTGGCGCTAGTGTCAGAAGAAT
CGAGCTTTTTGCAAAAGCCTAGGCCTCCAAAAAAGCCTCCTCACTACTTCTGGAATAGCTCAGAGGCCGA
GGCGGCCTCGGCCTCTGCATAAATAAAAAAAATTAGTCAGCCATGGGGCGGAGAATGGGCGGAACTGGGC
GGAGTTAGGGGCGGGATGGGCGGAGTTAGGGGCGGGACTATGGTTGCTGACTAATTGAGATGCATGCTTT
GCATACTTCTGCCTGCTGGGGAGCCTGGGGACTTTCCACACCTGGTTGCTGACTAATTGAGATGCATGCT
TTGCATACTTCTGCCTGCTGGGGAGCCTGGGGACTTTCCACACCCTAACTGACACACATTCCACAGCTGG
TTCTTTCCGCCTCAGAAGGTACCTAACCAAGTTCCTCTTTCAGAGGTTATTTCAGGCCATGGTGCTGCGC
