>Addgene plasmid #211229 | pBiT3.1-N_SEC13:1-322 | depositor partial sequence | sequence record 411936 | Insert sequence
ATGGTGTCAGTAATTAACACTGTGGATACCTCCCATGAGGACATGATTCACGACGCCCAGATGGACTACT
ATGGCACCCGCCTGGCAACCTGCTCATCAGACAGGTCCGTCAAAATCTTTGATGTGCGCAATGGAGGGCA
GATCCTTATCGCCGACCTCAGGGGTCATGAGGGTCCTGTGTGGCAAGTGGCCTGGGCTCACCCCATGTAC
GGCAACATCCTGGCATCGTGCTCCTATGACCGGAAAGTCATTATCTGGAGAGAGGAAAACGGCACCTGGG
AGAAGAGCCACGAGCATGCGGGACACGACTCCTCAGTGAACTCGGTGTGCTGGGCCCCCCATGACTACGG
CCTGATCCTGGCCTGTGGGAGCTCGGATGGGGCCATCTCCCTGCTGACTTACACCGGGGAAGGCCAATGG
GAAGTAAAGAAGATCAACAACGCTCACACCATTGGCTGCAATGCCGTCAGCTGGGCCCCTGCTGTTGTAC
CTGGAAGCCTCATAGACCACCCATCGGGGCAGAAACCCAATTACATCAAGAGGTTTGCATCAGGTGGCTG
TGACAACCTCATCAAGCTGTGGAAGGAGGAGGAGGACGGCCAGTGGAAGGAGGAGCAGAAGCTAGAAGCG
CACAGTGACTGGGTTCGAGATGTGGCCTGGGCCCCCTCCATCGGCCTGCCCACCAGCACCATCGCCAGCT
GCTCCCAGGATGGTCGTGTGTTCATTTGGACCTGTGATGATGCCTCAAGCAATACGTGGTCCCCTAAATT
GTTGCACAAGTTCAACGATGTGGTGTGGCATGTGAGCTGGTCCATCACAGCCAACATCCTGGCTGTCTCT
GGTGGAGACAATAAGGTGACCCTGTGGAAGGAGTCAGTTGATGGGCAGTGGGTGTGCATCAGTGATGTCA
ACAAGGGCCAGGGCTCCGTATCAGCATCAGTGACAGAGGGCCAGCAGAACGAGCAG
